Addgene plasmid #79908: AAV-CAG-DIO-mAPX
Purpose: Adeno-associated virus plasmid, Cre-dependent FLEX switch, mAPX
Depositing lab: Joshua Sanes. Depositing organization: Harvard University. Publication: Reconstruction of genetically identified neurons imaged by serial-section electron microscopy. Joesch M, Mankus D, Yamagata M, Shahbazi A, Shalek R, Suissa-Peleg A, Meister M, Lichtman JW, Scheirer WJ, Sanes JR. Elife. 2016 Jul 7;5. pii: e15015. doi: 10.7554/eLife.15015. PubMed 27383271.
Backbone
  Vector backbone: AAV
  Vector type: Mammalian Expression, AAV, Cre/Lox
Growth in bacteria
  Bacterial resistance: Ampicillin, 100 μg/mL
  Growth temperature: 30°C
  Growth strain: NEB Stable
  Copy number: High Copy
Gene/Insert
  Gene/Insert name: mAPX
  Species: Synthetic
Resource information
  A portion of this plasmid was derived from a plasmid made by: mAPX was from Alice Ting (MIT)
Terms and licenses: Academic/Nonprofit Terms; Industry Terms: Not Available to Industry
How to cite: AAV-CAG-DIO-mAPX was a gift from Joshua Sanes (Addgene plasmid # 79908 ; http://n2t.net/addgene:79908 ; RRID:Addgene_79908)
