[The description below was written by a language model from this plasmid's Addgene catalogue record and pLannotate feature annotations shown in this document.]
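Description:
AAV-CAG-DIO-mAPX is an adeno-associated virus transfer plasmid for Cre-dependent expression of an engineered ascorbate peroxidase in mammalian cells. The expression cassette lies between two AAV2 inverted terminal repeats, which provide the signals for replication and packaging of the intervening DNA into recombinant AAV particles. In bacteria, the 6.8 kb plasmid is maintained through a high-copy ColE1/pUC-type origin and selected with ampicillin via the β-lactamase gene. The backbone also carries an M13 phage origin, along with short remnants of pBR322 bom and rop sequences.

Transcription is driven by the CAG promoter, annotated here as the CMV enhancer, the chicken β-actin promoter and the chimeric β-actin/β-globin intron. Downstream sits a double-floxed inverted (DIO/FLEX) cassette. The mAPX coding sequence, which matches pea cytosolic ascorbate peroxidase APX1 and is listed as synthetic, is placed in antisense orientation. It is flanked on each side by a lox2272 and loxP pair, with the two pairs facing each other. Without Cre the coding sequence is not read in the sense direction. Cre inverts the cassette through one set of compatible sites and then excises between the other set, which locks the insert in the sense orientation for stable expression. A WPRE element enhances transcript stability and expression, and the human growth hormone polyadenylation signal terminates the transcript. The record does not explain the "m" prefix, and no targeting sequence or tag is annotated separately.

The associated publication concerns reconstruction of genetically identified neurons by serial-section electron microscopy. This fits use of the peroxidase as a genetically encoded label for electron microscopy in Cre-expressing cell populations.
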