Features (pLannotate 1.2.2; 24 found; start..end, strand, type, name):
      1..141     -  repeat_region  AAV2 ITR: inverted terminal repeat of adeno-associated virus serotype 2 inverted
    156..535     +  enhancer       CMV enhancer: human cytomegalovirus immediate early enhancer
    537..814     +  promoter       chicken β-actin promoter: No description available
    816..1833    +  intron         chimeric intron: chimera between introns from chicken β-actin and rabbit β-globin
   1831..1887    +  CDS            HBB (fragment): HBB_LEPEU - Experimental evidence at protein level: Swiss-Prot protein existence level 1. Involved in oxygen transport from the lung to the various peripheral tissues. From Lepus europaeus (European hare).
   1888..1905    +  misc_feature   MCS (fragment): pUC18/19 multiple cloning site
   1912..1945    +  protein_bind   lox2272: Cre-mediated recombination occurs in the 8-bp core sequence (GGATACTT). lox2272 sites are compatible with each other, but incompatible with loxP or loxN sites (Lee and Saito, 1988). Cre recombinase
   1946..1995    -  intron         β-globin intron (fragment): internally truncated intron from human β-globin
   1996..2029    +  protein_bind   loxP: Cre-mediated recombination occurs in the 8-bp core sequence (GCATACAT). Cre recombinase
   2044..2790    -  CDS            APX1: APX1_PEA - Also known as APPX1. Experimental evidence at protein level: Swiss-Prot protein existence level 1. Plays a key role in hydrogen peroxide removal. From Pisum sativum (Garden pea).
   2810..2843    -  protein_bind   lox2272: Cre-mediated recombination occurs in the 8-bp core sequence (GGATACTT). lox2272 sites are compatible with each other, but incompatible with loxP or loxN sites (Lee and Saito, 1988). Cre recombinase
   2844..2893    -  intron         β-globin intron (fragment): internally truncated intron from human β-globin
   2894..2927    -  protein_bind   loxP: Cre-mediated recombination occurs in the 8-bp core sequence (GCATACAT). Cre recombinase
   2928..2952    +  misc_feature   MCS (fragment): pBluescript multiple cloning site
   2952..3540    +  misc_feature   WPRE: woodchuck hepatitis virus posttranscriptional regulatory element
   3572..4048    +  polyA_signal   hGH poly(A) signal: human growth hormone polyadenylation signal
   4088..4228    +  repeat_region  AAV2 ITR: inverted terminal repeat of adeno-associated virus serotype 2 inverted
   4233..4284    -  misc_feature   bom (fragment): basis of mobility region from pBR322
   4303..4683    +  rep_origin     M13 ori (sequence partly withheld): M13 bacteriophage origin of replication; arrow indicates direction of (+) strand synthesis
   4759..4808    -  misc_feature   bom (fragment): basis of mobility region from pBR322
   4910..4945    -  CDS            rop (fragment): Rop protein, which maintains plasmids at low copy number; rop
   5040..5144    +  promoter       AmpR promoter: bla
   5145..6005    +  CDS            AmpR: β-lactamase; bla; confers resistance to ampicillin, carbenicillin, and related antibiotics
   6176..6764    +  rep_origin     ori: high-copy-number ColE1/pMB1/pBR322/pUC origin of replication
>Addgene plasmid #79908 | AAV-CAG-DIO-mAPX | depositor full sequence | sequence record 149901 | AAV-CAG-DIO-mAPX sequence 6825 bps
CCTGCAGGCAGCTGCGCGCTCGCTCGCTCACTGAGGCCGCCCGGGCAAAGCCCGGGCGTCGGGCGACCTT
TGGTCGCCCGGCCTCAGTGAGCGAGCGAGCGCGCAGAGAGGGAGTGGCCAACTCCATCACTAGGGGTTCC
TGCGGCCGCACGCTCGACATTGATTATTGACTAGTTATTAATAGTAATCAATTACGGGGTCATTAGTTCA
TAGCCCATATATGGAGTTCCGCGTTACATAACTTACGGTAAATGGCCCGCCTGGCTGACCGCCCAACGAC
CCCCGCCCATTGACGTCAATAATGACGTATGTTCCCATAGTAACGCCAATAGGGACTTTCCATTGACGTC
AATGGGTGGAGTATTTACGGTAAACTGCCCACTTGGCAGTACATCAAGTGTATCATATGCCAAGTACGCC
CCCTATTGACGTCAATGACGGTAAATGGCCCGCCTGGCATTATGCCCAGTACATGACCTTATGGGACTTT
CCTACTTGGCAGTACATCTACGTATTAGTCATCGCTATTACCATGGTCGAGGTGAGCCCCACGTTCTGCT
TCACTCTCCCCATCTCCCCCCCCTCCCCACCCCCAATTTTGTATTTATTTATTTTTTAATTATTTTGTGC
AGCGATGGGGGCGGGGGGGGGGGGGGGGCGCGCGCCAGGCGGGGCGGGGCGGGGCGAGGGGCGGGGCGGG
GCGAGGCGGAGAGGTGCGGCGGCAGCCAATCAGAGCGGCGCGCTCCGAAAGTTTCCTTTTATGGCGAGGC
GGCGGCGGCGGCGGCCCTATAAAAAGCGAAGCGCGCGGCGGGCGGGGAGTCGCTGCGACGCTGCCTTCGC
CCCGTGCCCCGCTCCGCCGCCGCCTCGCGCCGCCCGCCCCGGCTCTGACTGACCGCGTTACTCCCACAGG
TGAGCGGGCGGGACGGCCCTTCTCCTCCGGGCTGTAATTAGCGCTTGGTTTAATGACGGCTTGTTTCTTT
TCTGTGGCTGCGTGAAAGCCTTGAGGGGCTCCGGGAGGGCCCTTTGTGCGGGGGGAGCGGCTCGGGGGGT
GCGTGCGTGTGTGTGTGCGTGGGGAGCGCCGCGTGCGGCTCCGCGCTGCCCGGCGGCTGTGAGCGCTGCG
GGCGCGGCGCGGGGCTTTGTGCGCTCCGCAGTGTGCGCGAGGGGAGCGCGGCCGGGGGCGGTGCCCCGCG
GTGCGGGGGGGGCTGCGAGGGGAACAAAGGCTGCGTGCGGGGTGTGTGCGTGGGGGGGTGAGCAGGGGGT
GTGGGCGCGTCGGTCGGGCTGCAACCCCCCCTGCACCCCCCTCCCCGAGTTGCTGAGCACGGCCCGGCTT
CGGGTGCGGGGCTCCGTACGGGGCGTGGCGCGGGGCTCGCCGTGCCGGGCGGGGGGTGGCGGCAGGTGGG
GGTGCCGGGCGGGGCGGGGCCGCCTCGGGCCGGGGAGGGCTCGGGGGAGGGGCGCGGCGGCCCCCGGAGC
GCCGGCGGCTGTCGAGGCGCGGCGAGCCGCAGCCATTGCCTTTTATGGTAATCGTGCGAGAGGGCGCAGG
GACTTCCTTTGTCCCAAATCTGTGCGGAGCCGAAATCTGGGAGGCGCCGCCGCACCCCCTCTAGCGGGCG
CGGGGCGAAGCGGTGCGGCGCCGGCAGGAAGGAAATGGGCGGGGAGGGCCTTCGTGCGTCGCCGCGCCGC
CGTCCCCTTCTCCCTCTCCAGCCTCGGGGCTGTCCGCGGGGGGACGGCTGCCTTCGGGGGGGACGGGGCA
GGGCGGGGTTCGGCTTCTGGCGTGTGACCGGCGGCTCTAGAGCCTCTGCTAACCATGTTCATGCCTTCTT
CTTTTTCCTACAGCTCCTGGGCAACGTGCTGGTTATTGTGCTGTCTCATCATTTTGGCAAAGAATTCGGA
TCCTCTAGAGTCGACTCCGGAATAACTTCGTATAGGATACTTTATACGAAGTTATGCAGAATGGTAGCTG
GATTGTAGCTGCTATTAGCAATATGAAACCTCTTAATAACTTCGTATAGCATACATTATACGAAGTTATG
GCGCGCCCTATCATGCCTCGGCGAATCCCAGTTCAGACAGTTTCAGGTGTGCCTCAGCATAGTCGGCGAA
GAACACATCCTCGTCGGCTGCATACTTTTCGACCAGAGGCCTGAACACGCTATCTGTCAGCAGGGCTTTG
TCAGAGGGCAGCTGCAGCAGTCCATCCTTCTCGCCGGTCAGCAGTTCAGTAAAGTAGGAATTGTCGAAGA
TCAGAGGGTTGCTTGTCCAGGGTCCCTCGAAGCCTGAGCGTTCCTTATGAGCGGCGCCAATGGTGTGCCC
TCCACTCAGGGCCACGATATCCTGGTCAGACAGCCCCATTGCTTTTCCGAACACGTCCCGCAGATGGTCG
CTGCCCTTGGTAGCATCTGGCAGTCTCCCCTCTGGAGGGGGTTCAGGTTTGTCCTCCCTTCCTGGGTGGA
AAGGGACCTCGGGGCCGCCGGTAATCTCCACAGCGACCACGCCGGCCAGCTGGTAGAAGTCTGCGTAGGA
GACAATGGGGAACTGTTCTTTGATTGGCTCCAGCAGTCTCACAGCAATGTCCAGGCCATTGTTGGCCCCA
TGTGCCAGTTCAGCCTGGTGCTTGATAGTCCCAAAGGGTCCGCCTGTTTTGGTCTTGGAGTCAAATGTTC
CTGCGCTGTGGAAAGCCAGTCGCAGGATCAGTGGGGCGCATTTCTTTTCTGCGATGAATCCCCTCAGTTT
CCTTTTTGCCTTCTCAATAGCCTTCTGGTAATCTGGGCTCACGGTTGGGTATGACTTTCCCCTCATGGTG
GCGGCTAGCATAACTTCGTATAAAGTATCCTATACGAAGTTATTTGCCTTAACCCAGAAATTATCACTGT
TATTCTTTAGAATGGTGCAAAGAATAACTTCGTATAATGTATGCTATACGAAGTTATGAATTCGATATCA
AGCTTATCGATAATCAACCTCTGGATTACAAAATTTGTGAAAGATTGACTGGTATTCTTAACTATGTTGC
TCCTTTTACGCTATGTGGATACGCTGCTTTAATGCCTTTGTATCATGCTATTGCTTCCCGTATGGCTTTC
ATTTTCTCCTCCTTGTATAAATCCTGGTTGCTGTCTCTTTATGAGGAGTTGTGGCCCGTTGTCAGGCAAC
GTGGCGTGGTGTGCACTGTGTTTGCTGACGCAACCCCCACTGGTTGGGGCATTGCCACCACCTGTCAGCT
CCTTTCCGGGACTTTCGCTTTCCCCCTCCCTATTGCCACGGCGGAACTCATCGCCGCCTGCCTTGCCCGC
TGCTGGACAGGGGCTCGGCTGTTGGGCACTGACAATTCCGTGGTGTTGTCGGGGAAATCATCGTCCTTTC
CTTGGCTGCTCGCCTATGTTGCCACCTGGATTCTGCGCGGGACGTCCTTCTGCTACGTCCCTTCGGCCCT
CAATCCAGCGGACCTTCCTTCCCGCGGCCTGCTGCCGGCTCTGCGGCCTCTTCCGCGTCTTCGCCTTCGC
CCTCAGACGAGTCGGATCTCCCTTTGGGCCGCCTCCCCGCATCGATACCGAGCGCTGCTCGAGAGATCTA
CGGGTGGCATCCCTGTGACCCCTCCCCAGTGCCTCTCCTGGCCCTGGAAGTTGCCACTCCAGTGCCCACC
AGCCTTGTCCTAATAAAATTAAGTTGCATCATTTTGTCTGACTAGGTGTCCTTCTATAATATTATGGGGT
GGAGGGGGGTGGTATGGAGCAAGGGGCAAGTTGGGAAGACAACCTGTAGGGCCTGCGGGGTCTATTGGGA
ACCAAGCTGGAGTGCAGTGGCACAATCTTGGCTCACTGCAATCTCCGCCTCCTGGGTTCAAGCGATTCTC
CTGCCTCAGCCTCCCGAGTTGTTGGGATTCCAGGCATGCATGACCAGGCTCAGCTAATTTTTGTTTTTTT
GGTAGAGACGGGGTTTCACCATATTGGCCAGGCTGGTCTCCAACTCCTAATCTCAGGTGATCTACCCACC
TTGGCCTCCCAAATTGCTGGGATTACAGGCGTGAACCACTGCTCCCTTCCCTGTCCTTCTGATTTTGTAG
GTAACCACGTGCGGACCGAGCGGCCGCAGGAACCCCTAGTGATGGAGTTGGCCACTCCCTCTCTGCGCGC
TCGCTCGCTCACTGAGGCCGGGCGACCAAAGGTCGCCCGACGCCCGGGCTTTGCCCGGGCGGCCTCAGTG
AGCGAGCGAGCGCGCAGCTGCCTGCAGGGGCGCCTGATGCGGTATTTTCTCCTTACGCATCTGTGCGGTA
TTTCACACCGCATA
[142 nt withheld, positions 4285-4426]
C
[141 nt withheld, positions 4428-4568]
CCTTTGACGTTGGAGTCCACGTTCTTT
[37 nt withheld, positions 4596-4632]
ACCCTATCTCGGGCTATTCTTTTGATTTATAAGGGATTTTGCCGATTTCGGCCTATTGGTTAAAAAATGA
GCTGATTTAACAAAAATTTAACGCGAATTTTAACAAAATATTAACGTTTACAATTTTATGGTGCACTCTC
AGTACAATCTGCTCTGATGCCGCATAGTTAAGCCAGCCCCGACACCCGCCAACACCCGCTGACGCGCCCT
GACGGGCTTGTCTGCTCCCGGCATCCGCTTACAGACAAGCTGTGACCGTCTCCGGGAGCTGCATGTGTCA
GAGGTTTTCACCGTCATCACCGAAACGCGCGAGACGAAAGGGCCTCGTGATACGCCTATTTTTATAGGTT
AATGTCATGATAATAATGGTTTCTTAGACGTCAGGTGGCACTTTTCGGGGAAATGTGCGCGGAACCCCTA
TTTGTTTATTTTTCTAAATACATTCAAATATGTATCCGCTCATGAGACAATAACCCTGATAAATGCTTCA
ATAATATTGAAAAAGGAAGAGTATGAGTATTCAACATTTCCGTGTCGCCCTTATTCCCTTTTTTGCGGCA
TTTTGCCTTCCTGTTTTTGCTCACCCAGAAACGCTGGTGAAAGTAAAAGATGCTGAAGATCAGTTGGGTG
CACGAGTGGGTTACATCGAACTGGATCTCAACAGCGGTAAGATCCTTGAGAGTTTTCGCCCCGAAGAACG
TTTTCCAATGATGAGCACTTTTAAAGTTCTGCTATGTGGCGCGGTATTATCCCGTATTGACGCCGGGCAA
GAGCAACTCGGTCGCCGCATACACTATTCTCAGAATGACTTGGTTGAGTACTCACCAGTCACAGAAAAGC
ATCTTACGGATGGCATGACAGTAAGAGAATTATGCAGTGCTGCCATAACCATGAGTGATAACACTGCGGC
CAACTTACTTCTGACAACGATCGGAGGACCGAAGGAGCTAACCGCTTTTTTGCACAACATGGGGGATCAT
GTAACTCGCCTTGATCGTTGGGAACCGGAGCTGAATGAAGCCATACCAAACGACGAGCGTGACACCACGA
TGCCTGTAGCAATGGCAACAACGTTGCGCAAACTATTAACTGGCGAACTACTTACTCTAGCTTCCCGGCA
ACAATTAATAGACTGGATGGAGGCGGATAAAGTTGCAGGACCACTTCTGCGCTCGGCCCTTCCGGCTGGC
TGGTTTATTGCTGATAAATCTGGAGCCGGTGAGCGTGGGTCTCGCGGTATCATTGCAGCACTGGGGCCAG
ATGGTAAGCCCTCCCGTATCGTAGTTATCTACACGACGGGGAGTCAGGCAACTATGGATGAACGAAATAG
ACAGATCGCTGAGATAGGTGCCTCACTGATTAAGCATTGGTAACTGTCAGACCAAGTTTACTCATATATA
CTTTAGATTGATTTAAAACTTCATTTTTAATTTAAAAGGATCTAGGTGAAGATCCTTTTTGATAATCTCA
TGACCAAAATCCCTTAACGTGAGTTTTCGTTCCACTGAGCGTCAGACCCCGTAGAAAAGATCAAAGGATC
TTCTTGAGATCCTTTTTTTCTGCGCGTAATCTGCTGCTTGCAAACAAAAAAACCACCGCTACCAGCGGTG
GTTTGTTTGCCGGATCAAGAGCTACCAACTCTTTTTCCGAAGGTAACTGGCTTCAGCAGAGCGCAGATAC
CAAATACTGTCCTTCTAGTGTAGCCGTAGTTAGGCCACCACTTCAAGAACTCTGTAGCACCGCCTACATA
CCTCGCTCTGCTAATCCTGTTACCAGTGGCTGCTGCCAGTGGCGATAAGTCGTGTCTTACCGGGTTGGAC
TCAAGACGATAGTTACCGGATAAGGCGCAGCGGTCGGGCTGAACGGGGGGTTCGTGCACACAGCCCAGCT
TGGAGCGAACGACCTACACCGAACTGAGATACCTACAGCGTGAGCTATGAGAAAGCGCCACGCTTCCCGA
AGGGAGAAAGGCGGACAGGTATCCGGTAAGCGGCAGGGTCGGAACAGGAGAGCGCACGAGGGAGCTTCCA
GGGGGAAACGCCTGGTATCTTTATAGTCCTGTCGGGTTTCGCCACCTCTGACTTGAGCGTCGATTTTTGT
GATGCTCGTCAGGGGGGCGGAGCCTATGGAAAAACGCCAGCAACGCGGCCTTTTTACGGTTCCTGGCCTT
TTGCTGGCCTTTTGCTCACATGT
