>Addgene plasmid #79908 | AAV-CAG-DIO-mAPX | addgene partial sequence | sequence record 153409 | pCAG-F 5'-GCAACGTGCTGGTTATTGTG-3'
ACTTCGTATAGGATACTTTATACGAAGTTATGCAGAATGGTAGCTGGATTGTAGCTGCTATTAGCAATAT
GAAACCTCTTAATAACTTCGTATAGCATACATTATACGAAGTTATGGCGCGCCCTATCATGCCTCGGCGA
ATCCCAGTTCAGACAGTTTCAGGTGTGCCTCAGCATAGTCGGCGAAGAACACATCCTCGTCGGCTGCATA
CTTTTCGACCAGAGGCCTGAACACGCTATCTGTCAGCAGGGCTTTGTCAGAGGGCAGCTGCAGCAGTCCA
TCCTTCTCGCCGGTCAGCAGTTCAGTAAAGTAGGAATTGTCGAAGATCAGAGGGTTGCTTGTCCAGGGTC
CCTCGAAGCCTGAGCGTTCCTTATGAGCGGCGCCAATGGTGTGCCCTCCACTCAGGGCCACGATATCCTG
GTCAGACAGCCCCATTGCTTTTCCGAACACGTCCCGCAGATGGTCGCTGCCCTTGGTAGCATCTGGCAGT
CTCCCCTCTGGAGGGGGTTCAGGTTTGTCCTCCCTTCCTGGGTGGAAAGGGACCTCGGGGCCGCCGGTAA
TCTCCACAGCGACCACGCCGGCCAGCTGGTAGAAGTCTGCGTAGGAGACAATGGGGAACTGTTCTTTGAT
TGGCTCCAGCAGTCTCACAGCAATGTCCAGGCCATTGTTGGCCCCATGTGCCAGTTCAGCCTGGTGCTTG
ATAGTCCCAAA
