>Addgene plasmid #79908 | AAV-CAG-DIO-mAPX | addgene partial sequence | sequence record 153410 | WPRE-R 5'-CATAGCGTAAAAGGAGCAACA-3'
GTAATCCAGAGGTTGATTATCGATAAGCTTGATATCGAATTCATAACTTCGTATAGCATACATTATACGA
AGTTATTCTTTGCACCATTCTAAAGAATAACAGTGATAATTTCTGGGTTAAGGCAAATAACTTCGTATAG
GATACTTTATACGAAGTTATGCTAGCCGCCACCATGAGGGGAAAGTCATACCCAACCGTGAGCCCAGATT
ACCAGAAGGCTATTGAGAAGGCAAAAAGGAAACTGAGGGGATTCATCGCAGAAAAGAAATGCGCCCCACT
GATCCTGCGACTGGCTTTCCACAGCGCAGGAACATTTGACTCCAAGACCAAAACAGGCGGACCCTTTGGG
ACTATCAAGCACCAGGCTGAACTGGCACATGGGGCCAACAATGGCCTGGACATTGCTGTGAGACTGCTGG
AGCCAATCAAAGAACAGTTCCCCATTGTCTCCTACGCAGACTTCTACCAGCTGGCCGGCGTGGTCGCTGT
GGAGATTACCGGCGGCCCCGAGGTCCCTTTCCACCCAGGAAGGGAGGACAAACCTGAACCCCCTCCAGAG
GGGAGACTGCCAGATGCTACCAAGGGCAGCGACCATCTGCGGGACGTGTTCGGAAAAGCAATGGGGCTGT
CTGACCAGGATATCGTGGCCCTGAGTGGAGGGCACACCATTGGCGCCGCTCATAAGGAACGCTCAGGCTT
CGAGGGACCCTGGACAAGCAACCCTCTGATCTTCGACAATTCCTACTTTACTGAACTGCTGACCGGCGAG
AAGGATGGACTGCTGCAGCTGCCCTCTGACAAAGCCCTGCTGACAGATAGCGTGTTCAGGCCTCTGGTCG
AAAAGTATGCAGCCGACGAGGATGTGTTCTTCGCCGACTATGCTGAGGCACACCTGAA
